Addgene plasmid #138480: PL-5LTR-GW-A
Purpose: For expression of ribozyme-flanked sgRNA after the Gateway (GW) LR cloning.
Depositing lab: Akitsu Hotta. Publication: Extracellular nanovesicles for packaging of CRISPR-Cas9 protein and sgRNA to induce therapeutic exon skipping. Gee P, Lung MSY, Okuzaki Y, Sasakawa N, Iguchi T, Makita Y, Hozumi H, Miura Y, Yang LF, Iwasaki M, Wang XH, Waller MA, Shirai N, Abe YO, Fujita Y, Watanabe K, Kagita A, Iwabuchi KA, Yasuda M, Xu H, Noda T, Komano J, Sakurai H, Inukai N, Hotta A. Nat Commun. 2020 Mar 13;11(1):1334. doi: 10.1038/s41467-020-14957-y. PubMed 32170079.
Backbone
  Vector backbone: PL-sin vector
  Backbone size w/o insert (bp): 5400
  Total vector size (bp): 6887
  Vector type: Mammalian Expression
Growth in bacteria
  Bacterial resistance: Chloramphenicol, 25 μg/mL
  Growth temperature: 37°C
  Growth strain: ccdB Survival
  Growth instructions: Also Ampicillin resistance
  Copy number: High Copy
Gene/Insert
  Gene/Insert name: Gateway attR1/R2 cassette with chloramphenicol resistance and ccdB genes
  Species: E.coli
Terms and licenses: Academic/Nonprofit Terms; Industry Terms: Not Available to Industry
How to cite: PL-5LTR-GW-A was a gift from Akitsu Hotta (Addgene plasmid # 138480 ; http://n2t.net/addgene:138480 ; RRID:Addgene_138480)
