[The description below was written by a language model from this plasmid's Addgene catalogue record and pLannotate feature annotations shown in this document.]
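Description:
PL-5LTR-GW-A is a 6.9 kb Gateway destination plasmid for mammalian expression, built on the PL-sin lentiviral-type backbone. It is meant to receive a ribozyme-flanked sgRNA cassette by LR recombination. It replicates in E. coli from a high-copy ColE1/pUC origin and carries two bacterial markers: ampicillin resistance on the backbone and chloramphenicol resistance within the Gateway cassette. Because the cassette also encodes the CcdB gyrase toxin, the unrecombined plasmid has to be maintained in a ccdB-tolerant strain. An SV40 origin is also annotated in the backbone.

The functional unit reads, in order: an HIV-1 LTR region (annotated as a truncated 5' LTR preceded by nef-overlapping sequence that is consistent with U3), the Ψ packaging signal with a partial gag fragment, the cPPT/CTS element, the attR1–CmR–ccdB–attR2 cassette, and a rabbit β-globin polyadenylation signal. No 3' LTR or separate internal mammalian promoter is annotated. The name and layout therefore suggest that the 5' LTR drives transcription, although the record does not say so explicitly. An LR reaction with an entry clone replaces the CmR/ccdB segment with the insert, and loss of ccdB provides counter-selection for recombinants in standard strains. The resulting transcript would carry Ψ upstream of the sgRNA, and the flanking self-cleaving ribozymes would release a precisely trimmed guide from this longer, polyadenylated RNA.

The associated publication concerns extracellular nanovesicles that package Cas9 protein and sgRNA for therapeutic exon skipping, so the plasmid's likely role is sgRNA production in vesicle-producer cells. The depositor and sequencing-derived records differ by only two nucleotides and show the same feature set in opposite orientations.
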