Features (pLannotate 1.2.2; 27 found; start..end, strand, type, name):
    137..236     +  misc_feature   bom (fragment): basis of mobility region from pBR322
    242..399     -  CDS            lacZα (fragment): LacZα fragment of β-galactosidase; lacZ fragment
    408..737     +  CDS            nef (fragment): NEF_HV1A2 - Experimental evidence at protein level: Swiss-Prot protein existence level 1. Extracellular Nef protein targets CD4(+) T-lymphocytes for apoptosis by interacting with CXCR4 surface receptors. From Human immunodeficiency virus type 1 group M subtype B (isolate ARV2/SF2) (HIV-1).
    785..1042    +  LTR            5' LTR (truncated): truncated 5' long terminal repeat (LTR) from HIV-1
   1090..1214    +  misc_feature   HIV-1 Ψ: packaging signal of human immunodeficiency virus type 1
   1198..1656    +  CDS            HIV-1 gag (fragment): gag protein from human immunodeficiency virus 1; gag
   1693..1810    +  misc_feature   cPPT/CTS: central polypurine tract and central termination sequence of HIV-1
   1953..2036    +  CDS            vif (fragment): VIF_HV1N5 - Experimental evidence at protein level: Swiss-Prot protein existence level 1. Counteracts the innate antiviral activity of host APOBEC3F and APOBEC3G. Forms a complex with host APOBEC3F and APOBEC3G thus preventing the entry of these lethally hypermutating enzymes into progeny virions. Recruits an active E3 ubiquitin ligase complex composed of elongin BC, CUL5, and RBX2 to induce polyubiquitination of APOBEC3G and APOBEC3F. In turn, they are directed to the 26S proteasome for degradation. Vif interaction with APOBEC3G also blocks its cytidine deaminase activity in a proteasome-inde
   2091..2215    +  protein_bind   attR1: mutant version of attR; recombination site for the Gateway® LR reaction LR Clonase™
   2240..2270    +  promoter       lac UV5 promoter: E. coli lac promoter with an "up" mutation
   2294..2323    +  promoter       cat promoter (fragment): promoter of the E. coli cat gene encoding chloramphenicol acetyltransferase
   2324..2983    +  CDS            CmR: chloramphenicol acetyltransferase; cat; confers resistance to chloramphenicol
   3162..3320    +  CDS            ccdA (fragment): CCDA_ECO57 - Also known as H, letA. Experimental evidence at protein level: Swiss-Prot protein existence level 1. Antitoxin component of a type II toxin-antitoxin (TA) system which inhibits the post-segregational killing (PSK) of plasmid-free cells, also referred to as a plasmid addiction system. Binds to and blocks the activity of CcdB; will also remove bound CcdB protein from the CcdB-GyrA complex by forming a CcdA-CcdB complex, a process termed rejuvenation. Functions as a transcriptional corepressor for the ccdAB operon, repression also requires CcdB (By similarity). From Escherichia coli
   3325..3627    +  CDS            ccdB: CCDB_ECOLI - Also known as G, letB, letD. Experimental evidence at protein level: Swiss-Prot protein existence level 1. Toxic component of a type II toxin-antitoxin (TA) system, functioning in plasmid maintainence. Responsible for the post- segregational killing (PSK) of plasmid-free cells, also referred to as a plasmid addiction system. Half-life of over 2 hours. Cell killing by CcdB is accompanied by filamentation, defects in chromosome and plasmid segregation, defects in cell division, formation of anucleate cells, decreased DNA synthesis and plasmid loss. Interferes with the activity of DN
   3671..3795    -  protein_bind   attR2: mutant version of attR; recombination site for the Gateway® LR reaction LR Clonase™
   3880..3954    +  CDS            HBB (fragment): HBB_PONPY - Experimental evidence at transcript level: Swiss-Prot protein existence level 2. Involved in oxygen transport from the lung to the various peripheral tissues. From Pongo pygmaeus (Bornean orangutan).
   4025..4080    +  polyA_signal   β-globin poly(A) signal: rabbit β-globin polyadenylation signal (Gil and Proudfoot, 1987)
   4453..4469    -  protein_bind   lac operator: The lac repressor binds to the lac operator to inhibit transcription in E. coli. This inhibition can be relieved by adding lactose or isopropyl-β-D-thiogalactopyranoside (IPTG). lac repressor encoded by lacI
   4477..4507    -  promoter       lac promoter: promoter for the E. coli lac operon
   4522..4543    -  protein_bind   CAP binding site: CAP binding activates transcription in the presence of cAMP. E. coli catabolite activator protein
   4556..4648    -  CDS            lacI (fragment): lac repressor; lacI; The lac repressor binds to the lac operator to inhibit transcription in E. coli. This inhibition can be relieved by adding lactose or isopropyl-β-D-thiogalactopyranoside (IPTG).
   4831..5419    -  rep_origin     ori: high-copy-number ColE1/pMB1/pBR322/pUC origin of replication
   5590..6449    -  CDS            AmpR: β-lactamase; bla; confers resistance to ampicillin, carbenicillin, and related antibiotics
   6450..6554    -  promoter       AmpR promoter: bla
   6605..6740    -  rep_origin     SV40 ori: SV40 origin of replication
   6764..6785    -  promoter       SV40 promoter (fragment): SV40 enhancer and early promoter
   6885..35      +  CDS            rop (fragment) (across the origin): Rop protein, which maintains plasmids at low copy number; rop
>Addgene plasmid #138480 | PL-5LTR-GW-A | depositor full sequence | sequence record 267860 | PL-5LTR-GW-A sequence 6885 bps
TCGCGCGTTTCGGTGATGACGGTGAAAACCTCTGACACATGCAGCTCCCGGAGACGGTCACAGCTTGTCT
GTAAGCGGATGCCGGGAGCAGACAAGCCCGTCAGGGCGCGTCAGCGGGTGTTGGCGGGTGTCGGGGCTGG
CTTAACTATGCGGCATCAGAGCAGATTGTACTGAGAGTGCACCATATGCGGTGTGAAATACCGCACAGAT
GCGTAAGGAGAAAATACCGCATCAGGCGCCATTCGCCATTCAGGCTGCGCAACTGTTGGGAAGGGCGATC
GGTGCGGGCCTCTTCGCTATTACGCCAGCTGGCGAAAGGGGGATGTGCTGCAAGGCGATTAAGTTGGGTA
ACGCCAGGGTTTTCCCAGTCACGACGTTGTAAAACGACGGCCAGTGAATTGCGGCCGCTGGAAGGGCTAA
TTTGGTCCCAAAAAAGACAAGAGATCCTTGATCTGTGGATCTACCACACACAAGGCTACTTCCCTGATTG
GCAGAACTACACACCAGGGCCAGGGATCAGATATCCACTGACCTTTGGATGGTGCTTCAAGTTAGTACCA
GTTGAACCAGAGCAAGTAGAAGAGGCCAAATAAGGAGAGAAGAACAGCTTGTTACACCCTATGAGCCAGC
ATGGGATGGAGGACCCGGAGGGAGAAGTATTAGTGTGGAAGTTTGACAGCCTCCTAGCATTTCGTCACAT
GGCCCGAGAGCTGCATCCGGAGTACTACAAAGACTGCTGACATCGAGCTTTCTACAAGGGACTTTCCGCT
GGGGACTTTCCAGGGAGGTGTGGCCTGGGCGGGACTGGGGAGTGGCGAGCCCTCAGATGCTACATATAAG
CAGCTGCTTTTTGCCTGTACTGGGTCTCTCTGGTTAGACCAGATCTGAGCCTGGGAGCTCTCTGGCTAAC
TAGGGAACCCACTGCTTAAGCCTCAATAAAGCTTGCCTTGAGTGCTCAAAGTAGTGTGTGCCCGTCTGTT
GTGTGACTCTGGTAACTAGAGATCCCTCAGACCCTTTTAGTCAGTGTGGAAAATCTCTAGCAGTGGCGCC
CGAACAGGGACTTGAAAGCGAAAGTAAAGCCAGAGGAGATCTCTCGACGCAGGACTCGGCTTGCTGAAGC
GCGCACGGCAAGAGGCGAGGGGCGGCGACTGGTGAGTACGCCAAAAATTTTGACTAGCGGAGGCTAGAAG
GAGAGAGATGGGTGCGAGAGCGTCGGTATTAAGCGGGGGAGAATTAGATAAATGGGAAAAAATTCGGTTA
AGGCCAGGGGGAAAGAAACAATATAAACTAAAACATATAGTATGGGCAAGCAGGGAGCTAGAACGATTCG
CAGTTAATCCTGGCCTTTTAGAGACATCAGAAGGCTGTAGACAAATACTGGGACAGCTACAACCATCCCT
TCAGACAGGATCAGAAGAACTTAGATCATTATATAATACAATAGCAGTCCTCTATTGTGTGCATCAAAGG
ATAGATGTAAAAGACACCAAGGAAGCCTTAGATAAGATAGAGGAAGAGCAAAACAAAAGTAAGAAAAAGG
CACAGCAAGCAGCAGCTGACACAGGAAACAACAGCCAGGTCAGCCAAAATTACCCTATAGTGCAGAACCT
CCAGGGGCAAATGGTACATCAGGCCATATCACCTAGAACTTTAAATTAAGACAGCAGTACAAATGGCAGT
ATTCATCCACAATTTTAAAAGAAAAGGGGGGATTGGGGGGTACAGTGCAGGGGAAAGAATAGTAGACATA
ATAGCAACAGACATACAAACTAAAGAATTACAAAAACAAATTACAAAAATTCAAAATTTTCGGGTTTATT
ACAGGGACAGCAGAGATCCAGTTTGGAAAGGACCAGCAAAGCTCCTCTGGAAAGGTGAAGGGGCAGTAGT
AATACAAGATAATAGTGACATAAAAGTAGTGCCAAGAAGAAAAGCAAAGATCATCAGGGATTATGGAAAA
CAGATGGCAGGTGATGATTGTGTGGCAAGTAGACAGGATGAGGATTAACACATGGAAAAGATTAGTAAAA
CACCATAGCTCTAGAGCGATCCGATCTTCAGACCTGGAGGAGGCGATATGAGGGACAATTACAAGTTTGT
ACAAAAAAGCTGAACGAGAAACGTAAAATGATATAAATATCAATATATTAAATTAGATTTTGCATAAAAA
ACAGACTACATAATACTGTAAAACACAACATATCCAGTCACTATGGCGGCCGCATTAGGCACCCCAGGCT
TTACACTTTATGCTTCCGGCTCGTATAATGTGTGGATTTTGAGTTAGGATCCGTCGAGATTTTCAGGAGC
TAAGGAAGCTAAAATGGAGAAAAAAATCACTGGATATACCACCGTTGATATATCCCAATGGCATCGTAAA
GAACATTTTGAGGCATTTCAGTCAGTTGCTCAATGTACCTATAACCAGACCGTTCAGCTGGATATTACGG
CCTTTTTAAAGACCGTAAAGAAAAATAAGCACAAGTTTTATCCGGCCTTTATTCACATTCTTGCCCGCCT
GATGAATGCTCATCCGGAATTCCGTATGGCAATGAAAGACGGTGAGCTGGTGATATGGGATAGTGTTCAC
CCTTGTTACACCGTTTTCCATGAGCAAACTGAAACGTTTTCATCGCTCTGGAGTGAATACCACGACGATT
TCCGGCAGTTTCTACACATATATTCGCAAGATGTGGCGTGTTACGGTGAAAACCTGGCCTATTTCCCTAA
AGGGTTTATTGAGAATATGTTTTTCGTCTCAGCCAATCCCTGGGTGAGTTTCACCAGTTTTGATTTAAAC
GTGGCCAATATGGACAACTTCTTCGCCCCCGTTTTCACCATGGGCAAATATTATACGCAAGGCGACAAGG
TGCTGATGCCGCTGGCGATTCAGGTTCATCATGCCGTTTGTGATGGCTTCCATGTCGGCAGAATGCTTAA
TGAATTACAACAGTACTGCGATGAGTGGCAGGGCGGGGCGTAAACGCGTGGATCCGGCTTACTAAAAGCC
AGATAACAGTATGCGTATTTGCGCGCTGATTTTTGCGGTATAAGAATATATACTGATATGTATACCCGAA
GTATGTCAAAAAGAGGTATGCTATGAAGCAGCGTATTACAGTGACAGTTGACAGCGACAGCTATCAGTTG
CTCAAGGCATATATGATGTCAATATCTCCGGTCTGGTAAGCACAACCATGCAGAATGAAGCCCGTCGTCT
GCGTGCCGAACGCTGGAAAGCGGAAAATCAGGAAGGGATGGCTGAGGTCGCCCGGTTTATTGAAATGAAC
GGCTCTTTTGCTGACGAGAACAGGGGCTGGTGAAATGCAGTTTAAGGTTTACACCTATAAAAGAGAGAGC
CGTTATCGTCTGTTTGTGGATGTACAGAGTGATATTATTGACACGCCCGGGCGACGGATGGTGATCCCCC
TGGCCAGTGCACGTCTGCTGTCAGATAAAGTCTCCCGTGAACTTTACCCGGTGGTGCATATCGGGGATGA
AAGCTGGCGCATGATGACCACCGATATGGCCAGTGTGCCGGTCTCCGTTATCGGGGAAGAAGTGGCTGAT
CTCAGCCACCGCGAAAATGACATCAAAAACGCCATTAACCTGATGTTCTGGGGAATATAAATGTCAGGCT
CCCTTATACACAGCCAGTCTGCAGGTCGACCATAGTGACTGGATATGTTGTGTTTTACAGTATTATGTAG
TCTGTTTTTTATGCAAAATCTAATTTAATATATTGATATTTATATCATTTTACGTTTCTCGTTCAGCTTT
CTTGTACAAAGTGGTGATCTAGCTAAAACGCGGCCTCGAATCGAATTCGATTCGAATGTACAGATCTGGA
TCCTAGGCTTAAGTATACCTCGAGTTAAATTCACTCCTCAGGTGCAGGCTGCCTATCAGAAGGTGGTGGC
TGGTGTGGCCAATGCCCTGGCTCACAAATACCACTGAGATCTTTTTCCCTCTGCCAAAAATTATGGGGAC
ATCATGAAGCCCCTTGAGCATCTGACTTCTGGCTAATAAAGGAAATTTATTTTCATTGCAATAGTGTGTT
GGAATTTTTTGTGTCTCTCACTCGGAAGGACATATGGGAGGGCAAATCATTTAAAACATCAGAATGAGTA
TTTGGTTTAGAGTTTGGCAACATATGCCCATATGCTGGCTGCCATGAACAAAGGTTGGCTATAAAGAGGT
CATCAGTATATGAAACAGCCCCCTGCTGTCCATTCCTTATTCCATAGAAAAGCCTTGACTTGAGGTTAGA
TTTTTTTTATATTTTGTTTTGTGTTATTTTTTTCTTTAACATCCCTAAAATTTTCCTTACATGTTTTACT
AGCCAGATTTTTCCTCCTCTCCTGACTACTCCCAGTCATAGCTGTCCCTCTTCTCTTATGGAGATCAATT
CTAGCTTGGCGTAATCATGGTCATAGCTGTTCCTGTGTGAAATTGTTATCCGCTCACAATTCCACACAAC
ATACGAGCCGGAAGCATAAAGTGTAAAGCCTGGGGTGCCTAATGAGTGAGCTAACTCACATTAATTGCGT
TGCGCTCACTGCCCGCTTTCCAGTCGGGAAACCTGTCGTGCCAGCTGCATTAATGAATCGGCCAACGCGC
GGGGAGAGGCGGTTTGCGTATTGGGCGCTCTTCCGCTTCCTCGCTCACTGACTCGCTGCGCTCGGTCGTT
CGGCTGCGGCGAGCGGTATCAGCTCACTCAAAGGCGGTAATACGGTTATCCACAGAATCAGGGGATAACG
CAGGAAAGAACATGTGAGCAAAAGGCCAGCAAAAGGCCAGGAACCGTAAAAAGGCCGCGTTGCTGGCGTT
TTTCCATAGGCTCCGCCCCCCTGACGAGCATCACAAAAATCGACGCTCAAGTCAGAGGTGGCGAAACCCG
ACAGGACTATAAAGATACCAGGCGTTTCCCCCTGGAAGCTCCCTCGTGCGCTCTCCTGTTCCGACCCTGC
CGCTTACCGGATACCTGTCCGCCTTTCTCCCTTCGGGAAGCGTGGCGCTTTCTCAATGCTCACGCTGTAG
GTATCTCAGTTCGGTGTAGGTCGTTCGCTCCAAGCTGGGCTGTGTGCACGAACCCCCCGTTCAGCCCGAC
CGCTGCGCCTTATCCGGTAACTATCGTCTTGAGTCCAACCCGGTAAGACACGACTTATCGCCACTGGCAG
CAGCCACTGGTAACAGGATTAGCAGAGCGAGGTATGTAGGCGGTGCTACAGAGTTCTTGAAGTGGTGGCC
TAACTACGGCTACACTAGAAGGACAGTATTTGGTATCTGCGCTCTGCTGAAGCCACTTACCTTCGGAAAA
AGAGTTGGTAGCTCTTGATCCGGCAAACAAACCACCGCTGGTAGCGGTGGTTTTTTTGTTTGCAAGCAGC
AGATTACGCGCAGAAAAAAAGGATCTCAAGAAGATCCTTTGATCTTTTCTACGGGGTCTGACGCTCAGTG
GAACGAAAACTCACGTTAAGGGATTTTGGTCATGAGATTATCAAAAAGGATCTTCACCTAGATCCTTTTA
AATTAAAAATGAAGTTTTAAATCAATCTAAAGTATATATGAGTAAACTTGGTCTGACAGTTACCAATGCT
TAATCAGTGAGGCACCTATCTCAGCGATCTGTCTATTTCGTTCATCCATAGTTGCCTGACTCCCCGTCGT
GTAGATAACTACGATACGGGAGGGCTTACCATCTGGCCCCAGTGCTGCAATGATACCGCGAGACCCACGC
TCACCGGCTCCAGATTTATCAGCAATAAACCAGCCAGCCGGAAGGGCCGAGCGCAGAAGTGGTCCTGCAA
CTTTATCCGCCTCCATCCAGTCTATTAATTGTTGCCGGGAAGCTAGAGTAAGTAGTTCGCCAGTTAATAG
TTTGCGCAACGTTGTGCCATTGCTACAGGCATCGTGGTGTCACGCTCGTCGTTTGGTATGGCTTCATTCA
GCTCCGGTTCCCAACGATCAAGGCGAGTTACATGATCCCCCATGTTGTGCAAAAAAGCGGTTAGCTCCTT
CGGTCCTCCGATCGTTGTCAGAAGTAAGTTGGCCGCAGTGTTATCACTCATGGTTATGGCAGCACTGCAT
AATTCTCTTACTGTCATGCCATCCGTAAGATGCTTTTCTGTGACTGGTGAGTACTCAACCAAGTCATTCT
GAGAATAGTGTATGCGGCGACCGAGTTGCTCTTGCCCGGCGTCAATACGGGATAATACCGCGCCACATAG
CAGAACTTTAAAAGTGCTCATCATTGGAAAACGTTCTTCGGGGCGAAAACTCTCAAGGATCTTACCGCTG
TTGAGATCCAGTTCGATGTAACCCACTCGTGCACCCAACTGATCTTCAGCATCTTTTACTTTCACCAGCG
TTTCTGGGTGAGCAAAAACAGGAAGGCAAAATGCCGCAAAAAAGGGAATAAGGGCGACACGGAAATGTTG
AATACTCATACTCTTCCTTTTTCAATATTATTGAAGCATTTATCAGGGTTATTGTCTCATGAGCGGATAC
ATATTTGAATGTATTTAGAAAAATAAACAAATAGGGGTTCCGCGCACATTTCCCCGAAAAGTGCCACCTG
GGACTAGCTTTTTGCAAAAGCCTAGGCCTCCAAAAAAGCCTCCTCACTACTTCTGGAATAGCTCAGAGGC
CGAGGCGGCCTCGGCCTCTGCATAAATAAAAAAAATTAGTCAGCCATGGGGCGGAGAATGGGCGGAACTG
GGCGGAGTTAGGGGCGGGATGGGCGGAGTTAGGGGCGGGACTATGGTTGCTGACTAATTGAGATGTAGCT
TGCATGCCGACATGGATTATTGACTAGTCCCTAAGAAACCATTATTATCATGACATTAACCTATAAAAAT
AGGCGTATCACGAGGCCCTTTCGTC
