Features (pLannotate 1.2.2; 28 found; start..end, strand, type, name):
     97..126     -  promoter       cat promoter (fragment): promoter of the E. coli cat gene encoding chloramphenicol acetyltransferase
    150..180     -  promoter       lac UV5 promoter: E. coli lac promoter with an "up" mutation
    205..329     -  protein_bind   attR1: mutant version of attR; recombination site for the Gateway® LR reaction LR Clonase™
    385..468     -  CDS            vif (fragment): VIF_HV1N5 - Experimental evidence at protein level: Swiss-Prot protein existence level 1. Counteracts the innate antiviral activity of host APOBEC3F and APOBEC3G. Forms a complex with host APOBEC3F and APOBEC3G thus preventing the entry of these lethally hypermutating enzymes into progeny virions. Recruits an active E3 ubiquitin ligase complex composed of elongin BC, CUL5, and RBX2 to induce polyubiquitination of APOBEC3G and APOBEC3F. In turn, they are directed to the 26S proteasome for degradation. Vif interaction with APOBEC3G also blocks its cytidine deaminase activity in a proteasome-inde
    611..728     -  misc_feature   cPPT/CTS: central polypurine tract and central termination sequence of HIV-1
    765..1223    -  CDS            HIV-1 gag (fragment): gag protein from human immunodeficiency virus 1; gag
   1207..1331    -  misc_feature   HIV-1 Ψ: packaging signal of human immunodeficiency virus type 1
   1379..1636    -  LTR            5' LTR (truncated): truncated 5' long terminal repeat (LTR) from HIV-1
   1684..2013    -  CDS            nef (fragment): NEF_HV1A2 - Experimental evidence at protein level: Swiss-Prot protein existence level 1. Extracellular Nef protein targets CD4(+) T-lymphocytes for apoptosis by interacting with CXCR4 surface receptors. From Human immunodeficiency virus type 1 group M subtype B (isolate ARV2/SF2) (HIV-1).
   2022..2179    +  CDS            lacZα (fragment): LacZα fragment of β-galactosidase; lacZ fragment
   2185..2284    -  misc_feature   bom (fragment): basis of mobility region from pBR322
   2386..2421    -  CDS            rop (fragment): Rop protein, which maintains plasmids at low copy number; rop
   2488..2507    -  enhancer       CMV enhancer (fragment): human cytomegalovirus immediate early enhancer
   2520..2541    +  promoter       SV40 promoter (fragment): SV40 enhancer and early promoter
   2565..2700    +  rep_origin     SV40 ori: SV40 origin of replication
   2751..2855    +  promoter       AmpR promoter: bla
   2856..3716    +  CDS            AmpR: β-lactamase; bla; confers resistance to ampicillin, carbenicillin, and related antibiotics
   3887..4475    +  rep_origin     ori: high-copy-number ColE1/pMB1/pBR322/pUC origin of replication
   4658..4750    +  CDS            lacI (fragment): lac repressor; lacI; The lac repressor binds to the lac operator to inhibit transcription in E. coli. This inhibition can be relieved by adding lactose or isopropyl-β-D-thiogalactopyranoside (IPTG).
   4763..4784    +  protein_bind   CAP binding site: CAP binding activates transcription in the presence of cAMP. E. coli catabolite activator protein
   4799..4829    +  promoter       lac promoter: promoter for the E. coli lac operon
   4837..4853    +  protein_bind   lac operator: The lac repressor binds to the lac operator to inhibit transcription in E. coli. This inhibition can be relieved by adding lactose or isopropyl-β-D-thiogalactopyranoside (IPTG). lac repressor encoded by lacI
   5227..5282    -  polyA_signal   β-globin poly(A) signal: rabbit β-globin polyadenylation signal (Gil and Proudfoot, 1987)
   5353..5427    -  CDS            HBB (fragment): HBB_PONPY - Experimental evidence at transcript level: Swiss-Prot protein existence level 2. Involved in oxygen transport from the lung to the various peripheral tissues. From Pongo pygmaeus (Bornean orangutan).
   5512..5636    +  protein_bind   attR2: mutant version of attR; recombination site for the Gateway® LR reaction LR Clonase™
   5680..5982    -  CDS            ccdB: CCDB_ECOLI - Also known as G, letB, letD. Experimental evidence at protein level: Swiss-Prot protein existence level 1. Toxic component of a type II toxin-antitoxin (TA) system, functioning in plasmid maintainence. Responsible for the post- segregational killing (PSK) of plasmid-free cells, also referred to as a plasmid addiction system. Half-life of over 2 hours. Cell killing by CcdB is accompanied by filamentation, defects in chromosome and plasmid segregation, defects in cell division, formation of anucleate cells, decreased DNA synthesis and plasmid loss. Interferes with the activity of DN
   5987..6145    -  CDS            ccdA (fragment): CCDA_ECO57 - Also known as H, letA. Experimental evidence at protein level: Swiss-Prot protein existence level 1. Antitoxin component of a type II toxin-antitoxin (TA) system which inhibits the post-segregational killing (PSK) of plasmid-free cells, also referred to as a plasmid addiction system. Binds to and blocks the activity of CcdB; will also remove bound CcdB protein from the CcdB-GyrA complex by forming a CcdA-CcdB complex, a process termed rejuvenation. Functions as a transcriptional corepressor for the ccdAB operon, repression also requires CcdB (By similarity). From Escherichia coli
   6324..96      -  CDS            CmR (across the origin): chloramphenicol acetyltransferase; cat; confers resistance to chloramphenicol
>Addgene plasmid #138480 | PL-5LTR-GW-A | addgene full sequence | sequence record 275574 | Addgene NGS Result
GGTACATTGAGCAACTGACTGAAATGCCTCAAAATGTTCTTTACGATGCCATTGGGATATATCAACGGTG
GTATATCCAGTGATTTTTTTCTCCATTTTAGCTTCCTTAGCTCCTGAAAATCTCGACGGATCCTAACTCA
AAATCCACACATTATACGAGCCGGAAGCATAAAGTGTAAAGCCTGGGGTGCCTAATGCGGCCGCCATAGT
GACTGGATATGTTGTGTTTTACAGTATTATGTAGTCTGTTTTTTATGCAAAATCTAATTTAATATATTGA
TATTTATATCATTTTACGTTTCTCGTTCAGCTTTTTTGTACAAACTTGTAATTGTCCCTCATATCTCCTC
CTCCAGGTCTGAAGATCGGGATCGCTCTAGAGCTATGGTGTTTTACTAATCTTTTCCATGTGTTAATCCT
CATCCTGTCTACTTGCCACACAATCATCACCTGCCATCTGTTTTCCATAATCCCTGATGATCTTTGCTTT
TCTTCTTGGCACTACTTTTATGTCACTATTATCTTGTATTACTACTGCCCCTTCACCTTTCCAGAGGAGC
TTTGCTGGTCCTTTCCAAACTGGATCTCTGCTGTCCCTGTAATAAACCCGAAAATTTTGAATTTTTGTAA
TTTGTTTTTGTAATTCTTTAGTTTGTATGTCTGTTGCTATTATGTCTACTATTCTTTCCCCTGCACTGTA
CCCCCCAATCCCCCCTTTTCTTTTAAAATTGTGGATGAATACTGCCATTTGTACTGCTGTCTTAATTTAA
AGTTCTAGGTGATATGGCCTGATGTACCATTTGCCCCTGGAGGTTCTGCACTATAGGGTAATTTTGGCTG
ACCTGGCTGTTGTTTCCTGTGTCAGCTGCTGCTTGCTGTGCCTTTTTCTTACTTTTGTTTTGCTCTTCCT
CTATCTTATCTAAGGCTTCCTTGGTGTCTTTTACATCTATCCTTTGATGCACACAATAGAGGACTGCTAT
TGTATTATATAATGATCTAAGTTCTTCTGATCCTGTCTGAAGGGATGGTTGTAGCTGTCCCAGTATTTGT
CTACAGCCTTCTGATGTCTCTAAAAGGCCAGGATTAACTGCGAATCGTTCTAGCTCCCTGCTTGCCCATA
CTATATGTTTTAGTTTATATTGTTTCTTTCCCCCTGGCCTTAACCGAATTTTTTCCCATTTATCTAATTC
TCCCCCGCTTAATACCGACGCTCTCGCACCCATCTCTCTCCTTCTAGCCTCCGCTAGTCAAAATTTTTGG
CGTACTCACCAGTCGCCGCCCCTCGCCTCTTGCCGTGCGCGCTTCAGCAAGCCGAGTCCTGCGTCGAGAG
ATCTCCTCTGGCTTTACTTTCGCTTTCAAGTCCCTGTTCGGGCGCCACTGCTAGAGATTTTCCACACTGA
CTAAAAGGGTCTGAGGGATCTCTAGTTACCAGAGTCACACAACAGACGGGCACACACTACTTTGAGCACT
CAAGGCAAGCTTTATTGAGGCTTAAGCAGTGGGTTCCCTAGTTAGCCAGAGAGCTCCCAGGCTCAGATCT
GGTCTAACCAGAGAGACCCAGTACAGGCAAAAAGCAGCTGCTTATATGTAGCATCTGAGGGCTCGCCACT
CCCCAGTCCCGCCCAGGCCACACCTCCCTGGAAAGTCCCCAGCGGAAAGTCCCTTGTAGAAAGCTCGATG
TCAGCAGTCTTTGTAGTACTCCGGATGCAGCTCTCGGGCCATGTGACGAAATGCTAGGAGGCTGTCAAAC
TTCCACACTAATACTTCTCCCTCCGGGTCCTCCATCCCATGCTGGCTCATAGGGTGTAACAAGCTGTTGT
TCTCTCCTTCATTGGCCTCTTCTACTTGCTCTGGTTCAACTGGTACTAACTTGAAGCACCATCCAAAGGT
CAGTGGATATCTGATCCCTGGCCCTGGTGTGTAGTTCTGCCAATCAGGGAAGTAGCCTTGTGTGTGGTAG
ATCCACAGATCAAGGATCTCTTGTCTTTTTTGGGACCAAATTAGCCCTTCCAGCGGCCGCAATTCACTGG
CCGTCGTTTTACAACGTCGTGACTGGGAAAACCCTGGCGTTACCCAACTTAATCGCCTTGCAGCACATCC
CCCTTTCGCCAGCTGGCGTAATAGCGAAGAGGCCCGCACCGATCGCCCTTCCCAACAGTTGCGCAGCCTG
AATGGCGAATGGCGCCTGATGCGGTATTTTCTCCTTACGCATCTGTGCGGTATTTCACACCGCATATGGT
GCACTCTCAGTACAATCTGCTCTGATGCCGCATAGTTAAGCCAGCCCCGACACCCGCCAACACCCGCTGA
CGCGCCCTGACGGGCTTGTCTGCTCCCGGCATCCGCTTACAGACAAGCTGTGACCGTCTCCGGGAGCTGC
ATGTGTCAGAGGTTTTCACCGTCATCACCGAAACGCGCGAGACGAAAGGGCCTCGTGATACGCCTATTTT
TATAGGTTAATGTCATGATAAGAATGGTTTCTTAGGGACTAGTCAATAATCAATGTCGGCATGCAAGCTC
ATCTCAATTAGTCAGCAACCATAGTCCCGCCCCTAACTCCGCCCATCCCGCCCCTAACTCCGCCCAGTTC
CGCCCATTCTCCGCCCCATGGCTGACTAATTTTTTTTATTTATGCAGAGGCCGAGGCCGCCTCGGCCTCT
GAGCTATTCCAGAAGTAGTGAGGAGGCTTTTTTGGAGGCCTAGGCTTTTGCAAAAAGCTAGTCCCAGGTG
GCACTTTTCGGGGAAATGTGCGCGGAACCCCTATTTGTTTATTTTTCTAAATACATTCAAATATGTATCC
GCTCATGAGACAATAACCCTGATAAATGCTTCAATAATATTGAAAAAGGAAGAGTATGAGTATTCAACAT
TTCCGTGTCGCCCTTATTCCCTTTTTTGCGGCATTTTGCCTTCCTGTTTTTGCTCACCCAGAAACGCTGG
TGAAAGTAAAAGATGCTGAAGATCAGTTGGGTGCACGAGTGGGTTACATCGAACTGGATCTCAACAGCGG
TAAGATCCTTGAGAGTTTTCGCCCCGAAGAACGTTTTCCAATGATGAGCACTTTTAAAGTTCTGCTATGT
GGCGCGGTATTATCCCGTATTGACGCCGGGCAAGAGCAACTCGGTCGCCGCATACACTATTCTCAGAATG
ACTTGGTTGAGTACTCACCAGTCACAGAAAAGCATCTTACGGATGGCATGACAGTAAGAGAATTATGCAG
TGCTGCCATAACCATGAGTGATAACACTGCGGCCAACTTACTTCTGACAACGATCGGAGGACCGAAGGAG
CTAACCGCTTTTTTGCACAACATGGGGGATCATGTAACTCGCCTTGATCGTTGGGAACCGGAGCTGAATG
AAGCCATACCAAACGACGAGCGTGACACCACGATGCCTGTAGCAATGGCAACAACGTTGCGCAAACTATT
AACTGGCGAACTACTTACTCTAGCTTCCCGGCAACAATTAATAGACTGGATGGAGGCGGATAAAGTTGCA
GGACCACTTCTGCGCTCGGCCCTTCCGGCTGGCTGGTTTATTGCTGATAAATCTGGAGCCGGTGAGCGTG
GGTCTCGCGGTATCATTGCAGCACTGGGGCCAGATGGTAAGCCCTCCCGTATCGTAGTTATCTACACGAC
GGGGAGTCAGGCAACTATGGATGAACGAAATAGACAGATCGCTGAGATAGGTGCCTCACTGATTAAGCAT
TGGTAACTGTCAGACCAAGTTTACTCATATATACTTTAGATTGATTTAAAACTTCATTTTTAATTTAAAA
GGATCTAGGTGAAGATCCTTTTTGATAATCTCATGACCAAAATCCCTTAACGTGAGTTTTCGTTCCACTG
AGCGTCAGACCCCGTAGAAAAGATCAAAGGATCTTCTTGAGATCCTTTTTTTCTGCGCGTAATCTGCTGC
TTGCAAACAAAAAAACCACCGCTACCAGCGGTGGTTTGTTTGCCGGATCAAGAGCTACCAACTCTTTTTC
CGAAGGTAACTGGCTTCAGCAGAGCGCAGATACCAAATACTGTTCTTCTAGTGTAGCCGTAGTTAGGCCA
CCACTTCAAGAACTCTGTAGCACCGCCTACATACCTCGCTCTGCTAATCCTGTTACCAGTGGCTGCTGCC
AGTGGCGATAAGTCGTGTCTTACCGGGTTGGACTCAAGACGATAGTTACCGGATAAGGCGCAGCGGTCGG
GCTGAACGGGGGGTTCGTGCACACAGCCCAGCTTGGAGCGAACGACCTACACCGAACTGAGATACCTACA
GCGTGAGCTATGAGAAAGCGCCACGCTTCCCGAAGGGAGAAAGGCGGACAGGTATCCGGTAAGCGGCAGG
GTCGGAACAGGAGAGCGCACGAGGGAGCTTCCAGGGGGAAACGCCTGGTATCTTTATAGTCCTGTCGGGT
TTCGCCACCTCTGACTTGAGCGTCGATTTTTGTGATGCTCGTCAGGGGGGCGGAGCCTATGGAAAAACGC
CAGCAACGCGGCCTTTTTACGGTTCCTGGCCTTTTGCTGGCCTTTTGCTCACATGTTCTTTCCTGCGTTA
TCCCCTGATTCTGTGGATAACCGTATTACCGCCTTTGAGTGAGCTGATACCGCTCGCCGCAGCCGAACGA
CCGAGCGCAGCGAGTCAGTGAGCGAGGAAGCGGAAGAGCGCCCAATACGCAAACCGCCTCTCCCCGCGCG
TTGGCCGATTCATTAATGCAGCTGGCACGACAGGTTTCCCGACTGGAAAGCGGGCAGTGAGCGCAACGCA
ATTAATGTGAGTTAGCTCACTCATTAGGCACCCCAGGCTTTACACTTTATGCTTCCGGCTCGTATGTTGT
GTGGAATTGTGAGCGGATAACAATTTCACACAGGAAACAGCTATGACCATGATTACGCCAAGCTAGAATT
GATCTCCATAAGAGAAGAGGGACAGCTATGACTGGGAGTAGTCAGGAGAGGAGGAAAAATCTGGCTAGTA
AAACATGTAAGGAAAATTTTAGGGATGTTAAAGAAAAAAATAACACAAAACAAAATATAAAAAAAATCTA
ACCTCAAGTCAAGGCTTTTCTATGGAATAAGGAATGGACAGCAGGGGGCTGTTTCATATACTGATGACCT
CTTTATAGCCAACCTTTGTTCATGGCAGCCAGCATATGGGCATATGTTGCCAAACTCTAAACCAAATACT
CATTCTGATGTTTTAAATGATTTGCCCTCCCATATGTCCTTCCGAGTGAGAGACACAAAAAATTCCAACA
CACTATTGCAATGAAAATAAATTTCCTTTATTAGCCAGAAGTCAGATGCTCAAGGGGCTTCATGATGTCC
CCATAATTTTTGGCAGAGGGAAAAAGATCTCAGTGGTATTTGTGAGCCAGGGCATTGGCCACACCAGCCA
CCACCTTCTGATAGGCAGCCTGCACCTGAGGAGTGAATTTAACTCGAGGTATACTTAAGCCTAGGATCCA
GATCTGTACATTCGAATCGAATTCGATTCGAGGCCGCGTTTTAGCTAGATCACCACTTTGTACAAGAAAG
CTGAACGAGAAACGTAAAATGATATAAATATCAATATATTAAATTAGATTTTGCATAAAAAACAGACTAC
ATAATACTGTAAAACACAACATATCCAGTCACTATGGTCGACCTGCAGACTGGCTGTGTATAAGGGAGCC
TGACATTTATATTCCCCAGAACATCAGGTTAATGGCGTTTTTGATGTCATTTTCGCGGTGGCTGAGATCA
GCCACTTCTTCCCCGATAACGGAGACCGGCACACTGGCCATATCGGTGGTCATCATGCGCCAGCTTTCAT
CCCCGATATGCACCACCGGGTAAAGTTCACGGGAGACTTTATCTGACAGCAGACGTGCACTGGCCAGGGG
GATCACCATCCGTCGCCCGGGCGTGTCAATAATATCACTCTGTACATCCACAAACAGACGATAACGGCTC
TCTCTTTTATAGGTGTAAACCTTAAACTGCATTTCACCAGCCCCTGTTCTCGTCAGCAAAAGAGCCGTTC
ATTTCAATAAACCGGGCGACCTCAGCCATCCCTTCCTGATTTTCCGCTTTCCAGCGTTCGGCACGCAGAC
GACGGGCTTCATTCTGCATGGTTGTGCTTACCAGACCGGAGATATTGACATCATATATGCCTTGAGCAAC
TGATAGCTGTCGCTGTCAACTGTCACTGTAATACGCTGCTTCATAGCATACCTCTTTTTGACATACTTCG
GGTATACATATCAGTATATATTCTTATACCGCAAAAATCAGCGCGCAAATACGCATACTGTTATCTGGCT
TTTAGTAAGCCGGATCCACGCGTTTACGCCCCGCCCTGCCACTCATCGCAGTACTGTTGTAATTCATTAA
GCATTCTGCCGACATGGAAGCCATCACAAACGGCATGATGAACCTGAATCGCCAGCGGCATCAGCACCTT
GTCGCCTTGCGTATAATATTTGCCCATGGTGAAAACGGGGGCGAAGAAGTTGTCCATATTGGCCACGTTT
AAATCAAAACTGGTGAAACTCACCCAGGGATTGGCTGAGACGAAAAACATATTCTCAATAAACCCTTTAG
GGAAATAGGCCAGGTTTTCACCGTAACACGCCACATCTTGCGAATATATGTGTAGAAACTGCCGGAAATC
GTCGTGGTATTCACTCCAGAGCGATGAAAACGTTTCAGTTTGCTCATGGAAAACGGTGTAACAAGGGTGA
ACACTATCCCATATCACCAGCTCACCGTCTTTCATTGCCATACGGAATTCCGGATGAGCATTCATCAGGC
GGGCAAGAATGTGAATAAAGGCCGGATAAAACTTGTGCTTATTTTTCTTTACGGTCTTTAAAAAGGCCGT
AATATCCAGCTGAACGGTCTGGTTATA
